>Addgene plasmid #89052 | pWN10042 | depositor full sequence | sequence record 172702 | pWN10042 sequence 5994 bps
GATACTCGACATTGATTATTGACTAGTTATTAATAGTAATCAATTACGGGGTCATTAGTTCATAGCCCAT
ATATGGAGTTCCGCGTTACATAACTTACGGTAAATGGCCCGCCTGGCTGACCGCCCAACGACCCCCGCCC
ATTGACGTCAATAATGACGTATGTTCCCATAGTAACGCCAATAGGGACTTTCCATTGACGTCAATGGGTG
GAGTATTTACGGTAAACTGCCCACTTGGCAGTACATCAAGTGTATCATATGCCAAGTACGCCCCCTATTG
ACGTCAATGACGGTAAATGGCCCGCCTGGCATTATGCCCAGTACATGACCTTATGGGACTTTCCTACTTG
GCAGTACATCTACGTATTAGTCATCGCTATTACCATGGTCGAGGTGAGCCCCACGTTCTGCTTCACTCTC
CCCATCTCCCCCCCCTCCCCACCCCCAATTTTGTATTTATTTATTTTTTAATTATTTTGTGCAGCGATGG
GGGCGGGGGGGGGGGGGGCGCGCGCCAGGCGGGGCGGGGCGGGGCGAGGGGCGGGGCGGGGCGAGGCGGA
GAGGTGCGGCGGCAGCCAATCAGAGCGGCGCGCTCCGAAAGTTTCCTTTTATGGCGAGGCGGCGGCGGCG
GCGGCCCTATAAAAAGCGAAGCGCGCGGCGGGCGGGAGTCGCTGCGTTGCCTTCGCCCCGTGCCCCGCTC
CGCGCCGCCTCGCGCCGCCCGCCCCGGCTCTGACTGACCGCGTTACTCCCACAGGTGAGCGGGCGGGACG
GCCCTTCTCCTCCGGGCTGTAATTAGCGCTTGGTTTAATGACGGCTCGTTTCTTTTCTGTGGCTGCGTGA
AAGCCTTAAAGGGCTCCGGGAGGGCCCTTTGTGCGGGGGGGAGCGGCTCGGGGGGTGCGTGCGTGTGTGT
GTGCGTGGGGAGCGCCGCGTGCGGCCCGCGCTGCCCGGCGGCTGTGAGCGCTGCGGGCGCGGCGCGGGGC
TTTGTGCGCTCCGCGTGTGCGCGAGGGGAGCGCGGCCGGGGGCGGTGCCCCGCGGTGCGGGGGGGCTGCG
AGGGGAACAAAGGCTGCGTGCGGGGTGTGTGCGTGGGGGGGTGAGCAGGGGGTGTGGGCGCGGCGGTCGG
GCTGTAACCCCCCCCTGCACCCCCCTCCCCGAGTTGCTGAGCACGGCCCGGCTTCGGGTGCGGGGCTCCG
TACGGGGCGTGGCGCGGGGCTCGCCGTGCCGGGCGGGGGGTGGCGGCAGGTGGGGGTGCCGGGCGGGGCG
GGGCCGCCTCGGGCCGGGGAGGGCTCGGGGGAGGGGCGCGGCGGCCCCCGGAGCGCCGGCGGCTGTCGAG
GCGCGGCGAGCCGCAGCCATTGCCTTTTATGGTAATCGTGCGAGAGGGCGCAGGGACTTCCTTTGTCCCA
AATCTGTGCGGAGCCGAAATCTGGGAGGCGCCGCCGCACCCCCTCTAGCGGGCGCGGGGCGAAGCGGTGC
GGCGCCGGCAGGAAGGAAATGGGCGGGGAGGGCCTTCGTGCGTCGCCGCGCCGCCGTCCCCTTCTCCCTC
TCCAGCCTCGGGGCTGTCCGCGGGGGGACGGCTGCCTTCGGGGGGGACGGGGCAGGGCGGGGTTCGGCTT
CTGGCGTGTGACCGGCGGCTCTAGCCTCTGCTAACCATGTTCATGCCTTCTTCTTTTTCCTACAGCTCCT
GGGCAACGTGCTGGTTATTGTGCTGTCTCATCATTTTGGCAAATCTAGAGCCGCCATGGTGAGCAAGGGC
GAGGAGCTGTTCACCGGGGTGGTGCCCATCCTGGTCGAGCTGGACGGCGACGTAAACGGCCACAAGTTCA
GCGTGTCCGGCGAGGGCGAGGGCGATGCCACCTACGGCAAGCTGACCCTGAAGTTCATCTGCACCACCGG
CAAGCTGCCCGTGCCCTGGCCCACCCTCGTGACCACCCTGACCTACGGCGTGCAGTGCTTCAGCCGCTAC
CCCGACCACATGAAGCAGCACGACTTCTTCAAGTCCGCCATGCCCGAAGGCTACGTCCAGGAGCGCACCA
TCTTCTTCAAGGACGACGGCAACTACAAGACCCGCGCCGAGGTGAAGTTCGAGGGCGACACCCTGGTGAA
CCGCATCGAGCTGAAGGGCATCGACTTCAAGGAGGACGGCAACATCCTGGGGCACAAGCTGGAGTACAAC
TACAACAGCCACAACGTCTATATCATGGCCGACAAGCAGAAGAACGGCATCAAGGTGAACTTCAAGATCC
GCCACAACATCGAGGACGGCAGCGTGCAGCTCGCCGACCACTACCAGCAGAACACCCCCATCGGCGACGG
CCCCGTGCTGCTGCCCGACAACCACTGAGGATCCGCTAGCCTGCAGGTCGACGAATTCGATGATCTCATG
TGAGCAAAAGGCCAGCAAAAGGCCAGGAACCGTAAAAAGGCCGCGTTGCTGGCGTTTTTCCATAGGCTCC
GCCCCCCTGACGAGCATCACAAAAATCGACGCTCAAGTCAGAGGTGGCGAAACCCGACAGGACTATAAAG
ATACCAGGCGTTTCCCCCTGGAAGCTCCCTCGTGCGCTCTCCTGTTCCGACCCTGCCGCTTACCGGATAC
CTGTCCGCCTTTCTCCCTTCGGGAAGCGTGGCGCTTTCTCATAGCTCACGCTGTAGGTATCTCAGTTCGG
TGTAGGTCGTTCGCTCCAAGCTGGGCTGTGTGCACGAACCCCCCGTTCAGCCCGACCGCTGCGCCTTATC
CGGTAACTATCGTCTTGAGTCCAACCCGGTAAGACACGACTTATCGCCACTGGCAGCAGCCACTGGTAAC
AGGATTAGCAGAGCGAGGTATGTAGGCGGTGCTACAGAGTTCTTGAAGTGGTGGCCTAACTACGGCTACA
CTAGAAGAACAGTATTTGGTATCTGCGCTCTGCTGAAGCCAGTTACCTTCGGAAAAAGAGTTGGTAGCTC
TTGATCCGGCAAACAAACCACCGCTGGTAGCGGTGGTTTTTTTGTTTGCAAGCAGCAGATTACGCGCAGA
AAAAAAGGATCTCAAGAAGATCCTTTGATCTTTTCTACGGGGTCTGACGCTCAGTGGAACGAAAACTCAC
GTTAAGGGATTTTGGTCATGATCGGCAAGCTGACCCTGAAGTTCATCTGCACCACCGGCAAGCTGCCCGT
GCCCTGGCCCACCCTCGTGACCACCCTGACCTACGGCGTGCAGTGCTTCAGCCGCTACCCCGACCACATG
AAGCAGCACGACTTCTTCAAGTCCGCCATGCCCGAAGGCTACGTCCAGGAGCGCACCATCTTCTTCAAGG
ACGACGGCAACTACAAGACCCGCGCCGAGGTGAAGTTCGAGGGCGACACCCTGGTGAACCGCATCGAGCT
GAAGGGCATCGACTTCAAGGAGGACGGCAACATCCTGGGGCACAAGCTGGAGTACAACTACAACAGCCAC
AACGTCTATATCATGGCCGACAAGCAGAAGAACGGCATCAAGGTGAACTTCAAGATCCGCCACAACATCG
AGGACGGCAGCGTGCAGCTCGCCGACCACTACCAGCAGAACACCCCCATCGGCGACGGCCCCGTGCTGCT
GCCCGACAACCACTACCTGAGCACCCAGTCCGCCCTGAGCAAAGACCCCAACGAGAAGCGCGATCACATG
GTCCTGCTGGAGTTCGTGACCGCCGCCGGGATCACTCTCGGCATGGACGAGCTGTACAAGTAACTCGAGA
CTCCTCAGGTGCAGGCTGCCTATCAGAAGGTGGTGGCTGGTGTGGCCAATGCCCTGGCTCACAAATACCA
CTGAGATCTTTTTCCCTCTGCCAAAAATTATGGGGACATCATGAAGCCCCTTGAGCATCTGACTTCTGGC
TAATAAAGGAAATTTATTTTCATTGCAATAGTGTGTTGGAATTTTTTGTGTCTCTCACTCGGAAGGACAT
ATGGGAGGGCAAATCATTTAAAACATCAGAATGAGTATTTGGTTTAGAGTTTGGCAACATATGCCCATAT
GCTGGCTGCCATGAACAAAGGTTGGCTATAAAGAGGTCATCAGTATATGAAACAGCCCCCTGCTGTCCAT
TCCTTATTCCATAGAAAAGCCTTGACTTGAGGTTAGATTTTTTTTATATTTTGTTTTGTGTTATTTTTTT
CTTTAACATCCCTAAAATTTTCCTTACATGTTTTACTAGCCAGATTTTTCCTCCTCTCCTGACTACTCCC
AGTCATAGCTGTCCCTCTTCTCTTATGAAGATCCCTCGACTTAATTAAGGTACCCAATTCGCCCTATAGT
GAGTCGTATTACGCGCGCTCACTGGCCGTCGTTTTACAACGTCGTGACTGGGAAAACCCTGGCGTTACCC
AACTTAATCGCCTTGCAGCACATCCCCCTTTCGCCAGCTGGCGTAATAGCGAAGAGGCCCGCACCGATCG
CCCTTCCCAACAGTTGCGCAGCCTGAATGGCGAATGGG
[124 nt withheld, positions 4449-4572]
C
[91 nt withheld, positions 4574-4664]
A
[49 nt withheld, positions 4666-4714]
CCTTTGACGTTGGAGTCCACGTTCTTT
[37 nt withheld, positions 4742-4778]
ACCCTATCTCGGTCTATTCTTTTGATTTATAAGGGATTTTGCCGATTTCGGCCTATTGGTTAAAAAATGA
GCTGATTTAACAAAAATTTAACGCGAATTTTAACAAAATATTAACGCTTACAATTTAGGTGGCACTTTTC
GGGGAAATGTGCGCGGAACCCCTATTTGTTTATTTTTCTAAATACATTCAAATATGTATCCGCTCATGAG
ACAATAACCCTGATAAATGCTTCAATAATATTGAAAAAGGAAGAGTATGAGTATTCAACATTTCCGTGTC
GCCCTTATTCCCTTTTTTGCGGCATTTTGCCTTCCTGTTTTTGCTCACCCAGAAACGCTGGTGAAAGTAA
AAGATGCTGAAGATCAGTTGGGTGCACGAGTGGGTTACATCGAACTGGATCTCAACAGCGGTAAGATCCT
TGAGAGTTTTCGCCCCGAAGAACGTTTTCCAATGATGAGCACTTTTAAAGTTCTGCTATGTGGCGCGGTA
TTATCCCGTATTGACGCCGGGCAAGAGCAACTCGGTCGCCGCATACACTATTCTCAGAATGACTTGGTTG
AGTACTCACCAGTCACAGAAAAGCATCTTACGGATGGCATGACAGTAAGAGAATTATGCAGTGCTGCCAT
AACCATGAGTGATAACACTGCGGCCAACTTACTTCTGACAACGATCGGAGGACCGAAGGAGCTAACCGCT
TTTTTGCACAACATGGGGGATCATGTAACTCGCCTTGATCGTTGGGAACCGGAGCTGAATGAAGCCATAC
CAAACGACGAGCGTGACACCACGATGCCTGTAGCAATGGCAACAACGTTGCGCAAACTATTAACTGGCGA
ACTACTTACTCTAGCTTCCCGGCAACAATTAATAGACTGGATGGAGGCGGATAAAGTTGCAGGACCACTT
CTGCGCTCGGCCCTTCCGGCTGGCTGGTTTATTGCTGATAAATCTGGAGCCGGTGAGCGTGGGTCTCGCG
GTATCATTGCAGCACTGGGGCCAGATGGTAAGCCCTCCCGTATCGTAGTTATCTACACGACGGGGAGTCA
GGCAACTATGGATGAACGAAATAGACAGATCGCTGAGATAGGTGCCTCACTGATTAAGCATTGGTAACTG
TCAGACCAAGTTTACTCATATATACTTTAGATTGATTTAAAACTTCATTTTTAATTTAAAAGGATCTAGG
TGAAGATCCTTTTTGATAATCTCATG
Features (pLannotate 1.2.2; 13 found; start..end, strand, type, name):
      8..387     +  enhancer       CMV enhancer: human cytomegalovirus immediate early enhancer
    389..664     +  promoter       chicken β-actin promoter: No description available
    665..1675    +  intron         chimeric intron: chimera between introns from chicken β-actin and rabbit β-globin
   1742..2335    +  CDS            (3-F)Tyr-EGFP (fragment): (3-F)Tyr-EGFP is a basic (constitutively fluorescent) green fluorescent protein published in 2004, derived from Aequorea victoria.
   2437..3025    -  rep_origin     ori: high-copy-number ColE1/pMB1/pBR322/pUC origin of replication
   3103..3703    +  CDS            EGFP (fragment): the original enhanced GFP (Yang et al., 1996) mammalian codon-optimized
   3710..3781    +  CDS            HBB (fragment): HBB_PONPY - Experimental evidence at transcript level: Swiss-Prot protein existence level 2. Involved in oxygen transport from the lung to the various peripheral tissues. From Pongo pygmaeus (Bornean orangutan).
   3852..3907    +  polyA_signal   β-globin poly(A) signal: rabbit β-globin polyadenylation signal (Gil and Proudfoot, 1987)
   4263..4281    -  promoter       T7 promoter: promoter for bacteriophage T7 RNA polymerase
   4289..4444    +  CDS            lacZα (fragment): LacZα fragment of β-galactosidase; lacZ fragment
   4449..4877    +  rep_origin     f1 ori (sequence partly withheld): f1 bacteriophage origin of replication; arrow indicates direction of (+) strand synthesis
   4930..5034    +  promoter       AmpR promoter: bla
   5035..5895    +  CDS            AmpR: β-lactamase; bla; confers resistance to ampicillin, carbenicillin, and related antibiotics
