[The description below was written by a language model from this plasmid's Addgene catalogue record and pLannotate feature annotations shown in this document.]
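Description:
pWN10042 is a 5,994 bp mammalian expression plasmid built on the pCAGGS backbone and catalogued as the "GF-ori-FP" reporter for the GFxFP assay, a fluorescence readout used in CRISPR nuclease studies. It is propagated in E. coli as a high-copy plasmid under ampicillin selection (AmpR with its bla promoter). It also carries an f1 phage origin, together with backbone remnants: a T7 promoter and a lacZα fragment.

The payload is a split EGFP cassette. The CAG promoter, annotated as the CMV immediate-early enhancer, chicken β-actin promoter and chimeric β-actin/β-globin intron, drives the first EGFP part of about 600 bp. The second EGFP part, also about 600 bp, has no promoter of its own and is followed by β-globin-derived sequence and the rabbit β-globin poly(A) signal. Since each part covers most of the length of a full EGFP coding sequence, the two presumably share a substantial overlapping region, although the record does not define its extent.

The ColE1/pUC replication origin sits between the two halves in reverse orientation, so it interrupts the reading frame while also serving as the plasmid's bacterial origin. The intact plasmid should therefore not yield functional EGFP. The name and the associated study on homology-directed repair induced by Cpf1 nucleases suggest how the assay works. Nuclease cleavage in the interrupting segment would allow the repeated EGFP sequences to recombine, restoring a continuous, CAG-driven EGFP gene. Green fluorescence in transfected mammalian cells would then report nuclease activity. The record does not state which target sites lie in the spacer. The recommended recombination-deficient growth strain fits with the presence of direct repeats.
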