Addgene plasmid #89052: pWN10042
Purpose: GF-ori-FP plasmid for GFxFP assay
Depositing lab: Ervin Welker. Depositing organization: HUN-REN Biological Research Centre Szeged (HUN-REN Szegedi Biológiai Kutatóközpont). Publication: Cpf1 nucleases demonstrate robust activity to induce DNA modification by exploiting homology directed repair pathways in mammalian cells. Toth E, Weinhardt N, Bencsura P, Huszar K, Kulcsar PI, Talas A, Fodor E, Welker E. Biol Direct. 2016 Sep 14;11:46. doi: 10.1186/s13062-016-0147-0. PubMed 27630115.
Backbone
  Vector backbone: pCAGGS
  Backbone size w/o insert (bp): 4026
  Total vector size (bp): 5994
  Vector type: Mammalian Expression, CRISPR
Growth in bacteria
  Bacterial resistance: Ampicillin, 100 μg/mL
  Growth temperature: 37°C
  Growth strain: NEB Stable
  Copy number: High Copy
Gene/Insert 1
  Gene/Insert name: EGFP part 1 (alt name: enhanced green fluorescent protein part 1)
  Insert size (bp): 603
  Promoter: CAG
  Cloning method: Unknown
  Sequencing primers: 5′ CAACGTGCTGGTTATTGTGC; 3′ CCTCTGACTTGAGCGTCG
Gene/Insert 2
  Gene/Insert name: EGFP part 2 (alt name: enhanced green fluorescent protein part 2)
  Insert size (bp): 599
  Promoter: none
  Cloning method: Unknown
  Sequencing primers: 5′ gctgaagccagttacct; 3′ TCAGTGGTATTTGTGAGCC
Terms and licenses: Academic/Nonprofit Terms; Industry Terms: Not Available to Industry
How to cite: pWN10042 was a gift from Ervin Welker (Addgene plasmid # 89052 ; http://n2t.net/addgene:89052 ; RRID:Addgene_89052)
