>Addgene plasmid #89052 | pWN10042 | addgene partial sequence | sequence record 176337 | Addgene partial NGS Result
GAAGTTCACCTTGATGCCGTTCTTCTGCTTGTCGGCCATGATATAGACGTTGTGGCTGTTGTAGTTGTAC
TCCAGCTTGTGCCCCAGGATGTTGCCGTCCTCCTTGAAGTCGATGCCCTTCAGCTCGATGCGGTTCACCA
GGGTGTCGCCCTCGAACTTCACCTCGGCGCGGGTCTTGTAGTTGCCGTCGTCCTTGAAGAAGATGGTGCG
CTCCTGGACGTAGCCTTCGGGCATGGCGGACTTGAAGAAGTCGTGCTGCTTCATGTGGTCGGGGTAGCGG
CTGAAGCACTGCACGCCGTAGGTCAGGGTGGTCACGAGGGTGGGCCAGGGCACGGGCAGCTTGCCGGTGG
TGCAGATGAACTTCAGGGTCAGCTTGCCGATCATGACCAAAATCCCTTAACGTGAGTTTTCGTTCCACTG
AGCGTCAGACCCCGTAGAAAAGATCAAAGGATCTTCTTGAGATCCTTTTTTTCTGCGCGTAATCTGCTGC
TTGCAAACAAAAAAACCACCGCTACCAGCGGTGGTTTGTTTGCCGGATCAAGAGCTACCAACTCTTTTTC
CGAAGGTAACTGGCTTCAGCAGAGCGCAGATACCAAATACTGTTCTTCTAGTGTAGCCGTAGTTAGGCCA
CCACTTCAAGAACTCTGTAGCACCGCCTACATACCTCGCTCTGCTAATCCTGTTACCAGTGGCTGCTGCC
AGTGGCGATAAGTCGTGTCTTACCGGGTTGGACTCAAGACGATAGTTACCGGATAAGGCGCAGCGGTCGG
GCTGAACGGGGGGTTCGTGCACACAGCCCAGCTTGGAGCGAACGACCTACACCGAACTGAGATACCTACA
GCGTGAGCTATGAGAAAGCGCCACGCTTCCCGAAGGGAGAAAGGCGGACAGGTATCCGGTAAGCGGCAGG
GTCGGAACAGGAGAGCGCACGAGGGAGCTTCCAGGGGGAAACGCCTGGTATCTTTATAGTCCTGTCGGGT
TTCGCCACCTCTGACTTGAGCGTCGATTTTTGTGATGCTCGTCAGGGGGGCGGAGCCTATGGAAAAACGC
CAGCAACGCGGCCTTTTTACGGTTCCTGGCCTTTTGCTGGCCTTTTGCTCACATGAGATCATCGAATTCG
TCGACCTGCAGGCTAGCGGATCCTCAGTGGTTGTCGGGCAGCAGCACGGGGCCGTCGCCGATGGGGGTGT
TCTGCTGGTAGTGGTCGGCGAGCTGCACGCTGCCGTCCTCGATGTTGTGGCGGATCTT
