>Addgene plasmid #89052 | pWN10042 | addgene partial sequence | sequence record 176355 | Addgene Partial NGS Result
GGGCGCGGCGGCCCCCGGAGCGCCGGCGGCTGTCGAGGCGCGGCGAGCCGCAGCCATTGCCTTTTATGGT
AATCGTGCGAGAGGGCGCAGGGACTTCCTTTGTCCCAAATCTGTGCGGAGCCGAAATCTGGGAGGCGCCG
CCGCACCCCCTCTAGCGGGCGCGGGGCGAAGCGGTGCGGCGCCGGCAGGAAGGAAATGGGCGGGGAGGGC
CTTCGTGCGTCGCCGCGCCGCCGTCCCCTTCTCCCTCTCCAGCCTCGGGGCTGTCCGCGGGGGGACGGCT
GCCTTCGGGGGGGACGGGGCAGGGCGGGGTTCGGCTTCTGGCGTGTGACCGGCGGCTCTAGCCTCTGCTA
ACCATGTTCATGCCTTCTTCTTTTTCCTACAGCTCCTGGGCAACGTGCTGGTTATTGTGCTGTCTCATCA
TTTTGGCAAATCTAGAGCCGCCATGGTGAGCAAGGGCGAGGAGCTGTTCACCGGGGTGGTGCCCATCCTG
GTCGAGCTGGACGGCGACGTAAACGGCCACAAGTTCAGCGTGTCCGGCGAGGGCGAGGGCGATGCCACCT
ACGGCAAGCTGACCCTGAAGTTCATCTGCACCACCGGCAAGCTGCCCGTGCCCTGGCCCACCCTCGTGAC
CACCCTGACCTACGGCGTGCAGTGCTTCAGCCGCTACCCCGACCACATGAAGCAGCACGACTTCTTCAAG
TCCGCCATGCCCGAAGGCTACGTCCAGGAGCGCACCATCTTCTTCAAGGACGACGGCAACTACAAGACCC
GCGCCGAGGTGAAGTTCGAGGGCGACACCCTGGTGAACCGCATCGAGCTGAAGGGCATCGACTTCAAGGA
GGACGGCAACATCCTGGGGCACAAGCTGGAGTACAACTACAACAGCCACAACGTCTATATCATGGCCGAC
AAGCAGAAGAACGGCATCAAGGTGAACTTCAAGATCCGCCACAACATCGAGGACGGCAGCGTGCAGCTCG
CCGACCACTACCAGCAGAACACCCCCATCGGCGACGGCCCCGTGCTGCTGCCCGACAACCACTGAGGATC
CGCTAGCCTGCAGGTCGACGAATTCGATGATCTCATGTGAGCAAAAGGCCAGCAAAAGGCCAGGAACCGT
AAAAAGGCCGCGTTGCTGGCGTTTTTCCATAGGCTCCGCCCCCCTGACGAGCATCACAAAAATCGACGCT
CAAGTCAGAGGTGGCGAAACCCGACAGGACTATAAAGATACCAGGCGTTTCCCCCTGGAAGCTCCCTCGT
GCGCTCTCCTGTTCCGACCCTGCCGCTTACCGGATACCTGTCCGCCTTTCTCCCTTCGGGAAGCGTGGCG
CTTTCTCATAGCTCACGCTGTAGGTATCTCAGTTCGGTGTAGGTCGTTCGCTCCAAGCTGGGCTGTGTGC
ACGAACCCCCCGTTCAGCCCGACCGCTGCGCCTTATCCGGTAACTATCGTCTTGAGTCCAACCCGGTAAG
ACACGACTTATCGCCACTGGCAGCAGCCACTGGTAACAGGATTAGCAGAGCGAGGTATGTAGGCGGTGCT
ACAGAGTTCTTGAAGTGGTGGCCTAACTACGGCTACACTAGAAGAACAGTATTTGGTATCTGCGCTCTGC
TGAAGCCAGTTACCTTCGGAAAAAGAGTTGGTAGCTCTTGATCCGGCAAACAAACCACCGCTGGTAGCGG
TGGTTTTTTTGTTTGCAAGCAGCAGATTACGCGCAGAAAAAAAGGATCTCAAGAAGATCCTTTGATCTTT
TCTACGGGGTCTGACGCTCAGTGGAACGAAAACTCACGTTAAGGGATTTTGGTCATGATCGGCAAGCTGA
CCCTGAAGTTCATCTGCACCACCGGCAAGCTGCCCGTGCCCTGGCCCACCCTCGTGACCACCCTGACCTA
CGGCGTGCAGTGCTTCAGCCGCTACCCCGACCACATGAAGCAGCACGACTTCTTCAAGTCCGCCATGCCC
GAAGGCTACGTCCAGGAGCGCACCATCTTCTTCAAGGACGACGGCAACTACAAGACCCGCGCCGAGGTGA
AGTTCGAGGGCGACACCCTGGTGAACCGCATCGAGCTGAAGGGCATCGACTTCAAGGAGGACGGCAACAT
CCTGGGGCACAAGCTGGAGTACAACTACAACAGCCACAACGTCTATATCATGGCCGACAAGCAGAAGAAC
GGCATCAAGGTGAACTTCAAGATCCGCCACAACATCGAGGACGGCAGCGTGCAGCTCGCCGACCACTACC
AGCAGAACACCCCCATCGGCGACGGCCCCGTGCTGCTGCCCGACAACCACTACCTGAGCACCCAGTCCGC
CCTGAGCAAAGACCCCAACGAGAAGCGCGATCACATGGTCCTGCTGGAGTTCGTGACCGCCGCCGGGATC
ACTCTCGGCATGGACGAGCTGTACAAGTAACTCGAGACTCCTCAGGTGCAGGCTGCCTATCAGAAGGTGG
TGGCTGGTGTGGCCAATGCCCTGGCTCACAAATACCACTGAGATCTTTTTCCCTCTGCCAAAAATTATGG
GGACATCATGAAGCCCCTTGAGCATCTGACTTCTGGCTAATAAAGGAAATTTATTTTCATTGCAATAGTG
TGTTGGAATTTTTTGTGTCTCTCACTCGGAAGGACATATGGGAGGGCAAATCATTTAAAACATCAGAATG
AGTATTTGGTTTAGAGTTTGGCAACATATGCCCATATGCTGGCTGCCATGAACAAAGGTTGGCTATAAAG
AGGTCATCAGTATATGAAACAGCCCCCTGCTGTCCATTCCTTATTCCATAGAAAAGCCTTGACTTGAGGT
TAGATTTTTTTTATATTTTGTTTTGTGTTATTTTTTTCTTTAACATCCCTAAAATTTTCCTTACATGTTT
TACTAGCCAGATTTTTCCTCCTCTCCTGACTACTCCCAGTCATAGCTGTCCCTCTTCTCTTATGAAGATC
CCTCGACTTAATTAAGGTACCCAATTCGCCCTATAGTGAGTCGTATTACGCGCGCTCACTGGCCGTCGTT
TTACAACGTCGTGACTGGGAAAACCCTGGCGTTACCCAACTTAATCGCCTTGCAGCACATCCCCCTTTCG
CCAGCTGGCGTAATAGCGAAGAGGCCCGCACCGATCGCCCTTCCCAACAGTTGCGCAGCCTGAATGGCGA
ATGGG
[124 nt withheld, positions 3156-3279]
C
[91 nt withheld, positions 3281-3371]
A
[49 nt withheld, positions 3373-3421]
CCTTTGACGTTGGAGTCCACGTTCTTT
[37 nt withheld, positions 3449-3485]
ACCCTATCTCGGTCTATTCTTTTGATTTATAAGGGATTTTGCCGATTTCGGCCTATTGGTTAAAAAATGA
GCTGATTTAACAAAAATTTAACGCGAATTTTAACAAAATATTAACGCTTACAATTTAGGTGGCACTTTTC
GGGGAAATGTGCGCGGAACCCCTATTTGTTTATTTTTCTAAATACATTCAAATATGTATCCGCTCATGAG
ACAATAACCCTGATAAATGCTTCAATAATATTGAAAAAGGAAGAGTATGAGTATTCAACATTTCCGTGTC
GCCCTTATTCCCTTTTTTGCGGCATTTTGCCTTCCTGTTTTTGCTCACCCAGAAACGCTGGTGAAAGTAA
AAGATGCTGAAGATCAGTTGGGTGCACGAGTGGGTTACATCGAACTGGATCTCAACAGCGGTAAGATCCT
TGAGAGTTTTCGCCCCGAAGAACGTTTTCCAATGATGAGCACTTTTAAAGTTCTGCTATGTGGCGCGGTA
TTATCCCGTATTGACGCCGGGCAAGAGCAACTCGGTCGCCGCATACACTATTCTCAGAATGACTTGGTTG
AGTACTCACCAGTCACAGAAAAGCATCTTACGGATGGCATGACAGTAAGAGAATTATGCAGTGCTGCCAT
AACCATGAGTGATAACACTGCGGCCAACTTACTTCTGACAACGATCGGAGGACCGAAGGAGCTAACCGCT
TTTTTGCACAACATGGGGGATCATGTAACTCGCCTTGATCGTTGGGAACCGGAGCTGAATGAAGCCATAC
CAAACGACGAGCGTGACACCACGATGCCTGTAGCAATGGCAACAACGTTGCGCAAACTATTAACTGGCGA
ACTACTTACTCTAGCTTCCCGGCAACAATTAATAGACTGGATGGAGGCGGATAAAGTTGCAGGACCACTT
CTGCGCTCGGCCCTTCCGGCTGGCTGGTTTATTGCTGATAAATCTGGAGCCGGTGAGCGTGGGTCTCGCG
GTATCATTGCAGCACTGGGGCCAGATGGTAAGCCCTCCCGTATCGTAGTTATCTACACGACGGGGAGTCA
GGCAACTATGGATGAACGAAATAGACAGATCGCTGAGATAGGTGCCTCACTGATTAAGCATTGGTAACTG
TCAGACCAAGTTTACTCATATATACTTTAGATTGATTTAAAACTTCATTTTTAATTTAAAAGGATCTAGG
TGAAGATCCTTTTTGATAATCTCATG
